>Addgene plasmid #87497 | NG-8 | addgene full sequence | sequence record 174841 | Addgene NGS Result
CTAAATTGTAAGCGTTAATATTTTGTTAAAATTCGCGTTAAATTTTTGTTAAATCAGCTCATTTTTTAAC
CAATAGGCCGAAATCGGCAAAATCCCTTATAAATCAAAAGAATAGACCGAGATAGGGTTGAGTGGCCGCT
ACAGGGCGCTCCCATTCGCCATTCAGGCTGCGCAACTGTTGGGAAGGGCGTTTCGGTGCGGGCCTCTTCG
CTATTACGCCAGCTGGCGAAAGGGGGATGTGCTGCAAGGCGATTAAGTTGGGTAACGCCAGGGTTTTCCC
AGTCACGACGTTGTAAAACGACGGCCAGTGAGCGCGACGTAATACGACTCACTATAGGGCGAATTGGCGG
AAGGCCGTCAAGGCCACGTGTCTTGTCCAGAGCTCGTATCCTGCAGTTAACGCCCGCACAGGTTGTTGCA
ATCGCGTCGAATGGAGGGGGAAAGCAAGCCCTGGAAACCGTGCAAAGGTTGTTGCCGGTTCTATGCCAGG
ATCACGGGCTTCAGACTCGAACAAGCGGGCGCTGCTCGACGCACTGGCCGAAGCCATGCTGGCGGAGTCG
AGAATCATAGCACTTCGGTGCCGAGAGCCGACGACGACTGGCGCTCATTTCGAGTCTGACTGGGAATGCC
CGCAGCTTCAGGCAGGCGCTGCTCGCCTACCGCCAGCAGAGTCCAATGGATCTCGAGGAATTCACTCCTC
AGGTGCAGGCTGCCTATCAGGAGTCCCATTGTGCTGGCGCGCTGCAGGATACGGTACCTGGAGCACAAGA
CTGGCCTCATGGGCCTTCCGCTCACTGCCCGCTTTCCAGTCGGGAAACCTGTCGTGCCAGCTGCATTAAC
ATGGTCATAGCTGTTTCCTTGCGTATTGGGCGCTCTCCGCTTCCTCGCTCACTGACTCGCTGCGCTCGGT
CGTTCGGGTAAAGCCTGGGGTGCCTAATGAGCAAAAGGCCAGCAAAAGGCCAGGAACCGTAAAAAGGCCG
CGTTGCTGGCGTTTTTCCATAGGCTCCGCCCCCCTGACGAGCATCACAAAAATCGACGCTCAAGTCAGAG
GTGGCGAAACCCGACAGGACTATAAAGATACCAGGCGTTTCCCCCTGGAAGCTCCCTCGTGCGCTCTCCT
GTTCCGACCCTGCCGCTTACCGGATACCTGTCCGCCTTTCTCCCTTCGGGAAGCGTGGCGCTTTCTCATA
GCTCACGCTGTAGGTATCTCAGTTCGGTGTAGGTCGTTCGCTCCAAGCTGGGCTGTGTGCACGAACCCCC
CGTTCAGCCCGACCGCTGCGCCTTATCCGGTAACTATCGTCTTGAGTCCAACCCGGTAAGACACGACTTA
TCGCCACTGGCAGCAGCCACTGGTAACAGGATTAGCAGAGCGAGGTATGTAGGCGGTGCTACAGAGTTCT
TGAAGTGGTGGCCTAACTACGGCTACACTAGAAGAACAGTATTTGGTATCTGCGCTCTGCTGAAGCCAGT
TACCTTCGGAAAAAGAGTTGGTAGCTCTTGATCCGGCAAACAAACCACCGCTGGTAGCGGTGGTTTTTTT
GTTTGCAAGCAGCAGATTACGCGCAGAAAAAAAGGATCTCAAGAAGATCCTTTGATCTTTTCTACGGGGT
CTGACGCTCAGTGGAACGAAAACTCACGTTAAGGGATTTTGGTCATGAGATTATCAAAAAGGATCTTCAC
CTAGATCCTTTTAAATTAAAAATGAAGTTTTAAATCAATCTAAAGTATATATGAGTAAACTTGGTCTGAC
AGTTACCAATGCTTAATCAGTGAGGCACCTATCTCAGCGATCTGTCTATTTCGTTCATCCATAGTTGCCT
GACTCCCCGTCGTGTAGATAACTACGATACGGGAGGGCTTACCATCTGGCCCCAGTGCTGCAATGATACC
GCGAGAACCACGCTCACCGGCTCCAGATTTATCAGCAATAAACCAGCCAGCCGGAAGGGCCGAGCGCAGA
AGTGGTCCTGCAACTTTATCCGCCTCCATCCAGTCTATTAATTGTTGCCGGGAAGCTAGAGTAAGTAGTT
CGCCAGTTAATAGTTTGCGCAACGTTGTTGCCATTGCTACAGGCATCGTGGTGTCACGCTCGTCGTTTGG
TATGGCTTCATTCAGCTCCGGTTCCCAACGATCAAGGCGAGTTACATGATCCCCCATGTTGTGCAAAAAA
GCGGTTAGCTCCTTCGGTCCTCCGATCGTTGTCAGAAGTAAGTTGGCCGCAGTGTTATCACTCATGGTTA
TGGCAGCACTGCATAATTCTCTTACTGTCATGCCATCCGTAAGATGCTTTTCTGTGACTGGTGAGTACTC
AACCAAGTCATTCTGAGAATAGTGTATGCGGCGACCGAGTTGCTCTTGCCCGGCGTCAATACGGGATAAT
ACCGCGCCACATAGCAGAACTTTAAAAGTGCTCATCATTGGAAAACGTTCTTCGGGGCGAAAACTCTCAA
GGATCTTACCGCTGTTGAGATCCAGTTCGATGTAACCCACTCGTGCACCCAACTGATCTTCAGCATCTTT
TACTTTCACCAGCGTTTCTGGGTGAGCAAAAACAGGAAGGCAAAATGCCGCAAAAAAGGGAATAAGGGCG
ACACGGAAATGTTGAATACTCATACTCTTCCTTTTTCAATATTATTGAAGCATTTATCAGGGTTATTGTC
TCATGAGCGGATACATATTTGAATGTATTTAGAAAAATAAACAAATAGGGGTTCCGCGCACATTTCCCCG
AAAAGTGCCAC
Features (pLannotate 1.2.2; 8 found; start..end, strand, type, name):
      3..134     -  rep_origin     M13 ori (fragment): M13 bacteriophage origin of replication; arrow indicates direction of (+) strand synthesis
    155..311     -  CDS            lacZα (fragment): LacZα fragment of β-galactosidase; lacZ fragment
    320..338     +  promoter       T7 promoter: promoter for bacteriophage T7 RNA polymerase
    792..839     -  CDS            lacI (fragment): lac repressor; lacI; The lac repressor binds to the lac operator to inhibit transcription in E. coli. This inhibition can be relieved by adding lactose or isopropyl-β-D-thiogalactopyranoside (IPTG).
    876..916     -  rep_origin     RSF ori (fragment): Plasmids containing the RSF 1030 origin of replication can be propagated in E. coli cells that contain additional plasmids with compatible origins.
    994..1582    -  rep_origin     ori: high-copy-number ColE1/pMB1/pBR322/pUC origin of replication
   1753..2613    -  CDS            AmpR: β-lactamase; bla; confers resistance to ampicillin, carbenicillin, and related antibiotics
   2614..2718    -  promoter       AmpR promoter: bla
