[The description below was written by a language model from this plasmid's Addgene catalogue record and pLannotate feature annotations shown in this document.]
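Description:
NG-8 is a small (about 2.7 kb) bacterial cloning plasmid built on pMA-T, a commercial gene-synthesis carrier backbone, and it serves as a storage and template vector for one synthetic DNA fragment used in TAL effector assembly. It is maintained in E. coli at high copy through a ColE1/pUC-type origin and selected with ampicillin via the β-lactamase gene and its native promoter. The remaining annotated elements are short backbone remnants: partial M13 origin, lacZα, lacI and RSF origin fragments, plus a T7 promoter. None of these appears to form a functional expression or screening cassette, and the record does not indicate that the insert is meant to be expressed from this plasmid.

The insert, NG-8, is synthetic and is not annotated in the feature table. It presumably sits in the unannotated stretch between the T7 promoter and the lacI fragment, although the record does not give its boundaries or the cloning method. By TALE convention, "NG" denotes the repeat-variable diresidue that specifies thymine recognition. The number probably marks the repeat's position in an ordered array, but this is inferred from the name rather than stated.

The stated purpose is library amplification of the NG-8 fragment. The plasmid acts as a template for producing this module in quantity, as part of a set of fragments used to prepare a TALE DNA-binding domain library. These fragments are then joined by isothermal assembly into custom repeat arrays for designer TALENs or other TALE fusion proteins.
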