Addgene plasmid #87497: NG-8
Purpose: For library amplification of fragment NG-8
Depositing lab: Steve Pollard. Depositing organization: University of Edinburgh. Publication: STAR: a simple TAL effector assembly reaction using isothermal assembly. Gogolok S, Garcia-Diaz C, Pollard SM. Sci Rep. 2016 Sep 12;6:33209. doi: 10.1038/srep33209. PubMed 27615025.
Backbone
  Vector backbone: pMA-T
  Backbone manufacturer: Life Technologies
  Vector type: TALEN, Synthetic Biology ; TALE DBD library preparation
Growth in bacteria
  Bacterial resistance: Ampicillin, 100 μg/mL
  Growth temperature: 37°C
  Growth strain: DH5alpha
  Copy number: High Copy
Gene/Insert
  Gene/Insert name: NG-8
  Species: Synthetic
  Cloning method: Unknown
Terms and licenses: Academic/Nonprofit Terms; Industry Terms: Not Available to Industry
How to cite: NG-8 was a gift from Steve Pollard (Addgene plasmid # 87497 ; http://n2t.net/addgene:87497 ; RRID:Addgene_87497)
