>Addgene plasmid #87497 | NG-8 | depositor partial sequence | sequence record 170644 | NG-8 RVD flanked by BciVI sites
GTATCCTGCAGTTAACGCCCGCACAGGTTGTTGCAATCGCGTCGAATGGAGGGGGAAAGCAAGCCCTGGA
AACCGTGCAAAGGTTGTTGCCGGTTCTATGCCAGGATCACGGGCTTCAGACTCGAACAAGCGGGCGCTGC
TCGACGCACTGGCCGAAGCCATGCTGGCGGAGTCGAGAATCATAGCACTTCGGTGCCGAGAGCCGACGAC
GACTGGCGCTCATTTCGAGTCTGACTGGGAATGCCCGCAGCTTCAGGCAGGCGCTGCTCGCCTACCGCCA
GCAGAGTCCAATGGATCTCGAGGAATTCACTCCTCAGGTGCAGGCTGCCTATCAGGAGTCCCATTGTGCT
GGCGCGCTGCAGGATAC
